Addgene plasmid #242137: pcDNA-DEST47-SIRT7
Purpose: Expression in mammalian cells
Depositing lab: J. Carl Barrett & Izumi Horikawa. Publication: Evolutionarily conserved and nonconserved cellular localizations and functions of human SIRT proteins. Michishita E, Park JY, Burneskis JM, Barrett JC, Horikawa I. Mol Biol Cell. 2005 Oct;16(10):4623-35. doi: 10.1091/mbc.e05-01-0033. Epub 2005 Aug 3. PubMed 16079181.
Backbone
  Vector backbone: pcDNA-DEST47
  Backbone manufacturer: Invitrogen
  Backbone size w/o insert (bp): 7780
  Vector type: Mammalian Expression
Growth in bacteria
  Bacterial resistance: Ampicillin, 100 μg/mL
  Growth temperature: 37°C
  Growth strain: DH5alpha
  Copy number: High Copy
Gene/Insert
  Gene/Insert name: SIRT7
  Species: H. sapiens (human)
  Insert size (bp): 1200
  Entrez Gene: SIRT7 (a.k.a. SIR2L7)
  Promoter: CMV
  Tag / fusion protein: Cycle 3 GFP (C terminal on insert)
  Cloning method: Gateway Cloning
Terms and licenses: Academic/Nonprofit Terms; Industry Terms: Not Available to Industry
How to cite: pcDNA-DEST47-SIRT7 was a gift from J. Carl Barrett & Izumi Horikawa (Addgene plasmid # 242137 ; http://n2t.net/addgene:242137 ; RRID:Addgene_242137)
