[The description below was written by a language model from this plasmid's Addgene catalogue record and pLannotate feature annotations shown in this document.]
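Description:
pcDNA-DEST47-SIRT7 is a mammalian expression plasmid built on the Invitrogen pcDNA-DEST47 Gateway destination backbone, carrying the human SIRT7 coding sequence fused at its C terminus to Cycle 3 GFP. It is propagated in E. coli as a high-copy plasmid through a ColE1/pUC-type origin and selected with ampicillin via the β-lactamase gene and its own promoter. An f1 origin is also present, which in principle allows single-stranded DNA production. For selection in mammalian cells, the sequenced 7,365 nt record shows an SV40 enhancer/early promoter driving the neomycin phosphotransferase gene, followed by an SV40 polyadenylation signal. This cassette would support G418 selection of stable transfectants.

The expression cassette uses the CMV immediate-early enhancer and promoter, with a T7 promoter just downstream that can serve for in vitro transcription or as a sequencing primer site. The roughly 1.2 kb SIRT7 open reading frame lies between attB1 and attB2 sites, the scars left by Gateway recombination into the destination vector. It is followed, after attB2, by the mammalian codon-optimized Cycle 3 GFP coding sequence and the bovine growth hormone polyadenylation signal, consistent with production of a SIRT7–GFP fusion. SIRT7 is an NAD-dependent protein-lysine deacetylase/deacylase of the sirtuin family, with a noted preference for acetylated histone H3 lysine 18. Several small annotations (fragments of an HIV-1 LTR, ble, lacI and bom) appear to be partial matches to backbone sequence rather than functional elements. The stated purpose is expression in mammalian cells, and the GFP tag and the associated publication's focus on the cellular localization and function of human SIRT proteins suggest use in fluorescence-based localization studies.
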