Features (pLannotate 1.2.2; 23 found; start..end, strand, type, name):
     28..80      -  misc_feature   bom (fragment): basis of mobility region from pBR322
    235..614     +  enhancer       CMV enhancer: human cytomegalovirus immediate early enhancer
    615..818     +  promoter       CMV promoter: human cytomegalovirus (CMV) immediate early promoter
    814..847     +  LTR            5' LTR (truncated) (fragment): truncated 5' long terminal repeat (LTR) from HIV-1
    863..881     +  promoter       T7 promoter: promoter for bacteriophage T7 RNA polymerase
    914..938     +  protein_bind   attB1: mutant version of attB; recombination site for the Gateway® BP reaction BP Clonase™
    959..2158    +  CDS            SIRT7: SIR7_HUMAN - Also known as SIR2L7. Experimental evidence at protein level: Swiss-Prot protein existence level 1. NAD-dependent protein-lysine deacylase that can act both as a deacetylase or deacylase (desuccinylase, depropionylase and deglutarylase), depending on the context (PubMed:22722849, PubMed:26907567, PubMed:30653310, PubMed:31542297). Specifically mediates deacetylation of histone H3 at 'Lys-18' (H3K18Ac) (PubMed:22722849, PubMed:30420520). In contrast to other histone deacetylases, displays strong preference for a specific histone mark, H3K18Ac, directly linked to control of gene exp
   2178..2202    -  protein_bind   attB2: mutant version of attB; recombination site for the Gateway® BP reaction BP Clonase™
   2213..2932    +  CDS            Cycle 3 GFP: Cycle 3 GFP (Crameri et al., 1996) mammalian codon-optimized
   2960..3184    +  polyA_signal   bGH poly(A) signal: bovine growth hormone polyadenylation signal
   3188..3209    +  promoter       SV40 promoter (fragment): SV40 enhancer and early promoter
   3230..3658    +  rep_origin     f1 ori (sequence partly withheld): f1 bacteriophage origin of replication; arrow indicates direction of (+) strand synthesis
   3672..4001    +  promoter       SV40 promoter: SV40 enhancer and early promoter
   4068..4859    +  CDS            neo: KKA2_KLEPN - Also known as kan, nptII. Experimental evidence at protein level: Swiss-Prot protein existence level 1. Resistance to kanamycin, neomycin, paromomycin, ribostamycin, butirosin and gentamicin B. From Klebsiella pneumoniae.
   4885..5043    +  CDS            ble (fragment): BLE_KLEPN - Experimental evidence at protein level: Swiss-Prot protein existence level 1. Binding protein with a strong affinity to the bleomycin family of antibiotics. Binds to CL990; an antimitotic-antibiotic compound. From Klebsiella pneumoniae.
   5038..5159    +  polyA_signal   SV40 poly(A) signal: SV40 polyadenylation signal
   5232..5248    -  protein_bind   lac operator: The lac repressor binds to the lac operator to inhibit transcription in E. coli. This inhibition can be relieved by adding lactose or isopropyl-β-D-thiogalactopyranoside (IPTG). lac repressor encoded by lacI
   5256..5286    -  promoter       lac promoter: promoter for the E. coli lac operon
   5301..5322    -  protein_bind   CAP binding site: CAP binding activates transcription in the presence of cAMP. E. coli catabolite activator protein
   5335..5427    -  CDS            lacI (fragment): lac repressor; lacI; The lac repressor binds to the lac operator to inhibit transcription in E. coli. This inhibition can be relieved by adding lactose or isopropyl-β-D-thiogalactopyranoside (IPTG).
   5610..6198    -  rep_origin     ori: high-copy-number ColE1/pMB1/pBR322/pUC origin of replication
   6369..7229    -  CDS            AmpR: β-lactamase; bla; confers resistance to ampicillin, carbenicillin, and related antibiotics
   7230..7334    -  promoter       AmpR promoter: bla
>Addgene plasmid #242137 | pcDNA-DEST47-SIRT7 | addgene full sequence | sequence record 483743 | Addgene NGS Result
GACGGATCGGGAGATCTCCCGATCCCCTATGGTGCACTCTCAGTACAATCTGCTCTGATGCCGCATAGTT
AAGCCAGTATCTGCTCCCTGCTTGTGTGTTGGAGGTCGCTGAGTAGTGCGCGAGCAAAATTTAAGCTACA
ACAAGGCAAGGCTTGACCGACAATTGCATGAAGAATCTGCTTAGGGTTAGGCGTTTTGCGCTGCTTCGCG
ATGTACGGGCCAGATATACGCGTTGACATTGATTATTGACTAGTTATTAATAGTAATCAATTACGGGGTC
ATTAGTTCATAGCCCATATATGGAGTTCCGCGTTACATAACTTACGGTAAATGGCCCGCCTGGCTGACCG
CCCAACGACCCCCGCCCATTGACGTCAATAATGACGTATGTTCCCATAGTAACGCCAATAGGGACTTTCC
ATTGACGTCAATGGGTGGAGTATTTACGGTAAACTGCCCACTTGGCAGTACATCAAGTGTATCATATGCC
AAGTACGCCCCCTATTGACGTCAATGACGGTAAATGGCCCGCCTGGCATTATGCCCAGTACATGACCTTA
TGGGACTTTCCTACTTGGCAGTACATCTACGTATTAGTCATCGCTATTACCATGGTGATGCGGTTTTGGC
AGTACATCAATGGGCGTGGATAGCGGTTTGACTCACGGGGATTTCCAAGTCTCCACCCCATTGACGTCAA
TGGGAGTTTGTTTTGGCACCAAAATCAACGGGACTTTCCAAAATGTCGTAACAACTCCGCCCCATTGACG
CAAATGGGCGGTAGGCGTGTACGGTGGGAGGTCTATATAAGCAGAGCTCTCTGGCTAACTAGAGAACCCA
CTGCTTACTGGCTTATCGAAATTAATACGACTCACTATAGGGAGACCCAAGCTGGCTAGTTAAGCTTGAT
CAAACAAGTTTGTACAAAAAAGCAGGCTCCGCGGCCGCCCCCTTCACCATGGCAGCCGGGGGTCTGAGCC
GCTCCGAGCGCAAAGCGGCGGAGCGGGTCCGGAGGTTGCGGGAGGAGCAGCAGAGGGAGCGCCTCCGCCA
GGTGTCGCGCATCCTGAGGAAGGCGGCGGCGGAGCGCAGCGCCGAGGAGGGCCGGCTGCTGGCCGAGAGC
GCGGACCTGGTAACGGAGCTGCAGGGCCGGAGCCGGCGGCGCGAGGGCCTGAAGCGGCGGCAGGAGGAGG
TGTGCGACGACCCGGAGGAGCTGCGGGGGAAGGTCCGGGAGCTGGCCAGCGCCGTCCGGAACGCCAAATA
CTTGGTCGTCTACACAGGCGCGGGAATCAGCACGGCAGCGTCTATCCCAGACTACCGGGGCCCTAATGGA
GTGTGGACACTGCTTCAGAAAGGGAGAAGCGTTAGTGCTGCCGACCTGAGCGAGGCCGAGCCAACCCTCA
CCCACATGAGCATCACCCGTCTGCATGAGCAGAAGCTGGTGCAGCATGTGGTGTCTCAGAACTGTGACGG
GCTCCACCTGAGGAGTGGGCTGCCGCGCACGGCCATCTCCGAGCTCCACGGGAACATGTACATTGAAGTC
TGTACCTCCTGCGTTCCCAACAGGGAGTACGTGCGGGTGTTCGATGTGACGGAGCGCACTGCCCTCCACA
GACACCAGACAGGCCGGACCTGCCACAAGTGTGGGACCCAGCTGCGGGACACCATTGTGCACTTTGGGGA
GAGGGGGACGTTGGGGCAGCCTCTGAACTGGGAAGCGGCGACCGAGGCTGCCAGCAGAGCAGACACCATC
CTGTGTCTAGGGTCCAGCCTGAAGGTTCTAAAGAAGTACCCACGCCTCTGGTGCATGACCAAGCCCCCTA
GCCGGCGGCCGAAGCTTTACATCGTGAACCTGCAGTGGACCCCGAAGGATGACTGGGCTGCCCTGAAGCT
ACATGGGAAGTGTGATGACGTCATGCGGCTCCTCATGGCCGAGCTGGGCTTGGAGATCCCCGCCTATAGC
AGGTGGCAGGATCCCATTTTCTCACTGGCGACTCCCCTGCGTGCTGGTGAAGAAGGCAGCCACAGTCGGA
AGTCGCTGTGCAGAAGCAGAGAGGAGGCCCCGCCTGGGGACCGGGGTGCACCGCTTAGCTCGGCCCCCAT
CCTAGGGGGCTGGTTTGGCAGGGGCTGCACAAAACGCACAAAAAGGAAGAAAGTGACGTTTAAGGGTGGG
CGCGCCGACCCAGCTTTCTTGTACAAAGTGGTTCGATCTAGAATGGCTAGCAAAGGAGAAGAACTTTTCA
CTGGAGTTGTCCCAATTCTTGTTGAATTAGATGGTGATGTTAATGGGCACAAATTTTCTGTCAGTGGAGA
GGGTGAAGGTGATGCTACATACGGAAAGCTTACCCTTAAATTTATTTGCACTACTGGAAAACTACCTGTT
CCATGGCCAACACTTGTCACTACTTTCTCTTATGGTGTTCAATGCTTTTCCCGTTATCCGGATCATATGA
AACGGCATGACTTTTTCAAGAGTGCCATGCCCGAAGGTTATGTACAGGAACGCACTATATCTTTCAAAGA
TGACGGGAACTACAAGACGCGTGCTGAAGTCAAGTTTGAAGGTGATACCCTTGTTAATCGTATCGAGTTA
AAAGGTATTGATTTTAAAGAAGATGGAAACATTCTCGGACACAAACTCGAGTACAACTATAACTCACACA
ATGTATACATCACGGCAGACAAACAAAAGAATGGAATCAAAGCTAACTTCAAAATTCGCCACAACATTGA
AGATGGATCCGTTCAACTAGCAGACCATTATCAACAAAATACTCCAATTGGCGATGGCCCTGTCCTTTTA
CCAGACAACCATTACCTGTCGACACAATCTGCCCTTTCGAAAGATCCCAACGAAAAGCGTGACCACATGG
TCCTTCTTGAGTTTGTAACTGCTGCTGGGATTACACATGGCATGGATGAGCTCTACAAATAATGAATTAA
ACCCGCTGATCAGCCTCGACTGTGCCTTCTAGTTGCCAGCCATCTGTTGTTTGCCCCTCCCCCGTGCCTT
CCTTGACCCTGGAAGGTGCCACTCCCACTGTCCTTTCCTAATAAAATGAGGAAATTGCATCGCATTGTCT
GAGTAGGTGTCATTCTATTCTGGGGGGTGGGGTGGGGCAGGACAGCAAGGGGGAGGATTGGGAAGACAAT
AGCAGGCATGCTGGGGATGCGGTGGGCTCTATGGCTTCTGAGGCGGAAAGAACCAGCTGGGGCTCTAGGG
GGTATCCCC
[124 nt withheld, positions 3230-3353]
C
[91 nt withheld, positions 3355-3445]
A
[49 nt withheld, positions 3447-3495]
CCTTTGACGTTGGAGTCCACGTTCTTT
[37 nt withheld, positions 3523-3559]
ACCCTATCTCGGTCTATTCTTTTGATTTATAAGGGATTTTGCCGATTTCGGCCTATTGGTTAAAAAATGA
GCTGATTTAACAAAAATTTAACGCGAATTAATTCTGTGGAATGTGTGTCAGTTAGGGTGTGGAAAGTCCC
CAGGCTCCCCAGCAGGCAGAAGTATGCAAAGCATGCATCTCAATTAGTCAGCAACCAGGTGTGGAAAGTC
CCCAGGCTCCCCAGCAGGCAGAAGTATGCAAAGCATGCATCTCAATTAGTCAGCAACCATAGTCCCGCCC
CTAACTCCGCCCATCCCGCCCCTAACTCCGCCCAGTTCCGCCCATTCTCCGCCCCATGGCTGACTAATTT
TTTTTATTTATGCAGAGGCCGAGGCCGCCTCTGCCTCTGAGCTATTCCAGAAGTAGTGAGGAGGCTTTTT
TGGAGGCCTAGGCTTTTGCAAAAAGCTCCCGGGAGCTTGTATATCCATTTTCGGATCTGATCAAGAGACA
GGATGAGGATCGTTTCGCATGATTGAACAAGATGGATTGCACGCAGGTTCTCCGGCCGCTTGGGTGGAGA
GGCTATTCGGCTATGACTGGGCACAACAGACAATCGGCTGCTCTGATGCCGCCGTGTTCCGGCTGTCAGC
GCAGGGGCGCCCGGTTCTTTTTGTCAAGACCGACCTGTCCGGTGCCCTGAATGAACTGCAGGACGAGGCA
GCGCGGCTATCGTGGCTGGCCACGACGGGCGTTCCTTGCGCAGCTGTGCTCGACGTTGTCACTGAAGCGG
GAAGGGACTGGCTGCTATTGGGCGAAGTGCCGGGGCAGGATCTCCTGTCATCTCACCTTGCTCCTGCCGA
GAAAGTATCCATCATGGCTGATGCAATGCGGCGGCTGCATACGCTTGATCCGGCTACCTGCCCATTCGAC
CACCAAGCGAAACATCGCATCGAGCGAGCACGTACTCGGATGGAAGCCGGTCTTGTCGATCAGGATGATC
TGGACGAAGAGCATCAGGGGCTCGCGCCAGCCGAACTGTTCGCCAGGCTCAAGGCGCGCATGCCCGACGG
CGAGGATCTCGTCGTGACCCATGGCGATGCCTGCTTGCCGAATATCATGGTGGAAAATGGCCGCTTTTCT
GGATTCATCGACTGTGGCCGGCTGGGTGTGGCGGACCGCTATCAGGACATAGCGTTGGCTACCCGTGATA
TTGCTGAAGAGCTTGGCGGCGAATGGGCTGACCGCTTCCTCGTGCTTTACGGTATCGCCGCTCCCGATTC
GCAGCGCATCGCCTTCTATCGCCTTCTTGACGAGTTCTTCTGAGCGGGACTCTGGGGTTCGCGAAATGAC
CGACCAAGCGACGCCCAACCTGCCATCACGAGATTTCGATTCCACCGCCGCCTTCTATGAAAGGTTGGGC
TTCGGAATCGTTTTCCGGGACGCCGGCTGGATGATCCTCCAGCGCGGGGATCTCATGCTGGAGTTCTTCG
CCCACCCCAACTTGTTTATTGCAGCTTATAATGGTTACAAATAAAGCAATAGCATCACAAATTTCACAAA
TAAAGCATTTTTTTCACTGCATTCTAGTTGTGGTTTGTCCAAACTCATCAATGTATCTTATCATGTCTGT
ATACCGTCGACCTCTAGCTAGAGCTTGGCGTAATCATGGTCATAGCTGTTTCCTGTGTGAAATTGTTATC
CGCTCACAATTCCACACAACATACGAGCCGGAAGCATAAAGTGTAAAGCCTGGGGTGCCTAATGAGTGAG
CTAACTCACATTAATTGCGTTGCGCTCACTGCCCGCTTTCCAGTCGGGAAACCTGTCGTGCCAGCTGCAT
TAATGAATCGGCCAACGCGCGGGGAGAGGCGGTTTGCGTATTGGGCGCTCTTCCGCTTCCTCGCTCACTG
ACTCGCTGCGCTCGGTCGTTCGGCTGCGGCGAGCGGTATCAGCTCACTCAAAGGCGGTAATACGGTTATC
CACAGAATCAGGGGATAACGCAGGAAAGAACATGTGAGCAAAAGGCCAGCAAAAGGCCAGGAACCGTAAA
AAGGCCGCGTTGCTGGCGTTTTTCCATAGGCTCCGCCCCCCTGACGAGCATCACAAAAATCGACGCTCAA
GTCAGAGGTGGCGAAACCCGACAGGACTATAAAGATACCAGGCGTTTCCCCCTGGAAGCTCCCTCGTGCG
CTCTCCTGTTCCGACCCTGCCGCTTACCGGATACCTGTCCGCCTTTCTCCCTTCGGGAAGCGTGGCGCTT
TCTCATAGCTCACGCTGTAGGTATCTCAGTTCGGTGTAGGTCGTTCGCTCCAAGCTGGGCTGTGTGCACG
AACCCCCCGTTCAGCCCGACCGCTGCGCCTTATCCGGTAACTATCGTCTTGAGTCCAACCCGGTAAGACA
CGACTTATCGCCACTGGCAGCAGCCACTGGTAACAGGATTAGCAGAGCGAGGTATGTAGGCGGTGCTACA
GAGTTCTTGAAGTGGTGGCCTAACTACGGCTACACTAGAAGAACAGTATTTGGTATCTGCGCTCTGCTGA
AGCCAGTTACCTTCGGAAAAAGAGTTGGTAGCTCTTGATCCGGCAAACAAACCACCGCTGGTAGCGGTGG
TTTTTTTGTTTGCAAGCAGCAGATTACGCGCAGAAAAAAAGGATCTCAAGAAGATCCTTTGATCTTTTCT
ACGGGGTCTGACGCTCAGTGGAACGAAAACTCACGTTAAGGGATTTTGGTCATGAGATTATCAAAAAGGA
TCTTCACCTAGATCCTTTTAAATTAAAAATGAAGTTTTAAATCAATCTAAAGTATATATGAGTAAACTTG
GTCTGACAGTTACCAATGCTTAATCAGTGAGGCACCTATCTCAGCGATCTGTCTATTTCGTTCATCCATA
GTTGCCTGACTCCCCGTCGTGTAGATAACTACGATACGGGAGGGCTTACCATCTGGCCCCAGTGCTGCAA
TGATACCGCGAGACCCACGCTCACCGGCTCCAGATTTATCAGCAATAAACCAGCCAGCCGGAAGGGCCGA
GCGCAGAAGTGGTCCTGCAACTTTATCCGCCTCCATCCAGTCTATTAATTGTTGCCGGGAAGCTAGAGTA
AGTAGTTCGCCAGTTAATAGTTTGCGCAACGTTGTTGCCATTGCTACAGGCATCGTGGTGTCACGCTCGT
CGTTTGGTATGGCTTCATTCAGCTCCGGTTCCCAACGATCAAGGCGAGTTACATGATCCCCCATGTTGTG
CAAAAAAGCGGTTAGCTCCTTCGGTCCTCCGATCGTTGTCAGAAGTAAGTTGGCCGCAGTGTTATCACTC
ATGGTTATGGCAGCACTGCATAATTCTCTTACTGTCATGCCATCCGTAAGATGCTTTTCTGTGACTGGTG
AGTACTCAACCAAGTCATTCTGAGAATAGTGTATGCGGCGACCGAGTTGCTCTTGCCCGGCGTCAATACG
GGATAATACCGCGCCACATAGCAGAACTTTAAAAGTGCTCATCATTGGAAAACGTTCTTCGGGGCGAAAA
CTCTCAAGGATCTTACCGCTGTTGAGATCCAGTTCGATGTAACCCACTCGTGCACCCAACTGATCTTCAG
CATCTTTTACTTTCACCAGCGTTTCTGGGTGAGCAAAAACAGGAAGGCAAAATGCCGCAAAAAAGGGAAT
AAGGGCGACACGGAAATGTTGAATACTCATACTCTTCCTTTTTCAATATTATTGAAGCATTTATCAGGGT
TATTGTCTCATGAGCGGATACATATTTGAATGTATTTAGAAAAATAAACAAATAGGGGTTCCGCGCACAT
TTCCCCGAAAAGTGCCACCTGACGTC
